>Addgene plasmid #191134 | pCMV-HA-KRAS | addgene full sequence | sequence record 379963 | Addgene NGS Result
AACGACGGCCAGTGAGTTCGAGCTTGCATGCCTGCAGGTCGTTACATAACTTACGGTAAATGGCCCGCCT
GGCTGACCGCCCAACGACCCCCGCCCATTGACGTCAATAATGACGTATGTTCCCATAGTAACGCCAATAG
GGACTTTCCATTGACGTCAATGGGTGGAGTATTTACGGTAAACTGCCCACTTGGCAGTACATCAAGTGTA
TCATATGCCAAGTACGCCCCCTATTGACGTCAATGACGGTAAATGGCCCGCCTGGCATTATGCCCAGTAC
ATGACCTTATGGGACTTTCCTACTTGGCAGTACATCTACGTATTAGTCATCGCTATTACCATGGTGATGC
GGTTTTGGCAGTACATCAATGGGCGTGGATAGCGGTTTGACTCACGGGGATTTCCAAGTCTCCACCCCAT
TGACGTCAATGGGAGTTTGTTTTGGCACCAAAATCAACGGGACTTTCCAAAATGTCGTAACAACTCCGCC
CCATTGACGCAAATGGGCGGTAGGCGTGTACGGTGGGAGGTCTATATAAGCAGAGCTCGTTTAGTGAACC
GTCAGATCGCCTGGAGACGCCATCCACGCTGTTTTGACCTCCATAGAAGACACCGGGACCGATCCAGCCT
CCGGACTCTAGAGGATCCGGTACTAGAGGAACTGAAAAACCAGAAAGTTAACTGGTAAGTTTAGTCTTTT
TGTCTTTTATTTCAGGTCCCGGATCCGGTGGTGGTGCAAATCAAAGAACTGCTCCTCAGTGGATGTTGCC
TTTACTTCTAGGCCTGTACGGAAGTGTTACTTCTGCTCTAAAAGCTGCGGAATTGTACCCGCGGGCCCAC
CATGTACCCATACGATGTTCCAGATTACGCTCTTATGGCCATGGAGGCCCGAATTCGGTCGACCATGACT
GAGTATAAACTTGTGGTGGTTGGAGCTGGTGGCGTAGGCAAGAGCGCCTTGACGATACAGCTAATTCAGA
ATCACTTTGTGGATGAGTACGACCCTACGATAGAGGACTCCTACAGGAAACAAGTAGTAATTGATGGAGA
AACCTGTCTCTTGGATATTCTCGACACAGCAGGTCAAGAGGAGTACAGTGCAATGAGGGACCAGTACATG
AGAACTGGGGAGGGCTTTCTTTGTGTATTTGCCATAAATAATACTAAATCATTTGAAGATATTCACCATT
ATAGAGAACAAATTAAAAGAGTAAAGGACTCTGAAGATGTGCCTATGGTCCTGGTAGGGAATAAGTGTGA
TTTGCCTTCTAGAACAGTAGACACGAAACAGGCTCAGGAGTTAGCAAGGAGTTACGGGATTCCGTTCATT
GAGACCTCAGCAAAGACAAGACAGGGTGTTGACGATGCCTTCTATACATTAGTCCGAGAAATTCGAAAAC
ATAAAGAAAAGATGAGCAAAGATGGGAAGAAGAAGAAGAAGAAGTCAAGGACAAGGTGTACAGTTATGTG
AGCGGCCGCGGGGATCCAGACATGATAAGATACATTGATGAGTTTGGACAAACCACAACTAGAATGCAGT
GAAAAAAATGCTTTATTTGTGAAATTTGTGATGCTATTGCTTTATTTGTAACCATTATAAGCTGCAATAA
ACAAGTTAACAACAACAATTGCATTCATTTTATGTTTCAGGTTCAGGGGGAGGTGTGGGAGGTTTTTTCG
GATCCTCTAGAGTCGATCTGCAGGCATGCTAGCTTGGCGTAATCATGGTCATAGCTGTTTCCTGTGTGAA
ATTGTTATCCGCTCACAATTCCACACAACATACGAGCCGGAAGCATAAAGTGTAAAGCCTGGGGTGCCTA
ATGAGTGAGCTAACTCACATTAATTGCGTTGCGCTCACTGCCCGCTTTCCAGTCGGGAAACCTGTCGTGC
CAGCTGCATTAATGAATCGGCCAACGCGCGGGGAGAGGCGGTTTGCGTATTGGGCGCTCTTCCGCTTCCT
CGCTCACTGACTCGCTGCGCTCGGTCGTTCGGCTGCGGCGAGCGGTATCAGCTCACTCAAAGGCGGTAAT
ACGGTTATCCACAGAATCAGGGGATAACGCAGGAAAGAACATGTGAGCAAAAGGCCAGCAAAAGGCCAGG
AACCGTAAAAAGGCCGCGTTGCTGGCGTTTTTCCATAGGCTCCGCCCCCCTGACGAGCATCACAAAAATC
GACGCTCAAGTCAGAGGTGGCGAAACCCGACAGGACTATAAAGATACCAGGCGTTTCCCCCTGGAAGCTC
CCTCGTGCGCTCTCCTGTTCCGACCCTGCCGCTTACCGGATACCTGTCCGCCTTTCTCCCTTCGGGAAGC
GTGGCGCTTTCTCATAGCTCACGCTGTAGGTATCTCAGTTCGGTGTAGGTCGTTCGCTCCAAGCTGGGCT
GTGTGCACGAACCCCCCGTTCAGCCCGACCGCTGCGCCTTATCCGGTAACTATCGTCTTGAGTCCAACCC
GGTAAGACACGACTTATCGCCACTGGCAGCAGCCACTGGTAACAGGATTAGCAGAGCGAGGTATGTAGGC
GGTGCTACAGAGTTCTTGAAGTGGTGGCCTAACTACGGCTACACTAGAAGAACAGTATTTGGTATCTGCG
CTCTGCTGAAGCCAGTTACCTTCGGAAAAAGAGTTGGTAGCTCTTGATCCGGCAAACAAACCACCGCTGG
TAGCGGTGGTTTTTTTGTTTGCAAGCAGCAGATTACGCGCAGAAAAAAAGGATCTCAAGAAGATCCTTTG
ATCTTTTCTACGGGGTCTGACGCTCAGTGGAACGAAAACTCACGTTAAGGGATTTTGGTCATGAGATTAT
CAAAAAGGATCTTCACCTAGATCCTTTTAAATTAAAAATGAAGTTTTAAATCAATCTAAAGTATATATGA
GTAAACTTGGTCTGACAGTTACCAATGCTTAATCAGTGAGGCACCTATCTCAGCGATCTGTCTATTTCGT
TCATCCATAGTTGCCTGACTCCCCGTCGTGTAGATAACTACGATACGGGAGGGCTTACCATCTGGCCCCA
GTGCTGCAATGATACCGCGAGACCCACGCTCACCGGCTCCAGATTTATCAGCAATAAACCAGCCAGCCGG
AAGGGCCGAGCGCAGAAGTGGTCCTGCAACTTTATCCGCCTCCATCCAGTCTATTAATTGTTGCCGGGAA
GCTAGAGTAAGTAGTTCGCCAGTTAATAGTTTGCGCAACGTTGTTGCCATTGCTACAGGCATCGTGGTGT
CACGCTCGTCGTTTGGTATGGCTTCATTCAGCTCCGGTTCCCAACGATCAAGGCGAGTTACATGATCCCC
CATGTTGTGCAAAAAAGCGGTTAGCTCCTTCGGTCCTCCGATCGTTGTCAGAAGTAAGTTGGCCGCAGTG
TTATCACTCATGGTTATGGCAGCACTGCATAATTCTCTTACTGTCATGCCATCCGTAAGATGCTTTTCTG
TGACTGGTGAGTACTCAACCAAGTCATTCTGAGAATAGTGTATGCGGCGACCGAGTTGCTCTTGCCCGGC
GTCAATACGGGATAATACCGCGCCACATAGCAGAACTTTAAAAGTGCTCATCATTGGAAAACGTTCTTCG
GGGCGAAAACTCTCAAGGATCTTACCGCTGTTGAGATCCAGTTCGATGTAACCCACTCGTGCACCCAACT
GATCTTCAGCATCTTTTACTTTCACCAGCGTTTCTGGGTGAGCAAAAACAGGAAGGCAAAATGCCGCAAA
AAAGGGAATAAGGGCGACACGGAAATGTTGAATACTCATACTCTTCCTTTTTCAATATTATTGAAGCATT
TATCAGGGTTATTGTCTCATGAGCGGATACATATTTGAATGTATTTAGAAAAATAAACAAATAGGGGTTC
CGCGCACATTTCCCCGAAAAGTGCCACCTGACGTCTAAGAAACCATTATTATCATGACATTAACCTATAA
AAATAGGCGTATCACGAGGCCCTTTCGTCTCGCGCGTTTCGGTGATGACGGTGAAAACCTCTGACACATG
CAGCTCCCGGAGACGGTCACAGCTTGTCTGTAAGCGGATGCCGGGAGCAGACAAGCCCGTCAGGGCGCGT
CAGCGGGTGTTGGCGGGTGTCGGGGCTGGCTTAACTATGCGGCATCAGAGCAGATTGTACTGAGAGTGCA
CCATATGCGGTGTGAAATACCGCACAGATGCGTAAGGAGAAAATACCGCATCAGGCGCCATTCGCCATTC
AGGCTGCGCAACTGTTGGGAAGGGCGATCGGTGCGGGCCTCTTCGCTATTACGCCAGCTGGCGAAAGGGG
GATGTGCTGCAAGGCGATTAAGTTGGGTAACGCCAGGGTTTTCCCAGTCACGACGTTGTAA
Features (pLannotate 1.2.2; 17 found; start..end, strand, type, name):
     21..41      -  misc_feature   MCS (fragment): pUC18/19 multiple cloning site
     40..343     +  enhancer       CMV enhancer: human cytomegalovirus immediate early enhancer
    344..547     +  promoter       CMV promoter: human cytomegalovirus (CMV) immediate early promoter
    685..781     +  intron         SV40 intron: modified SV40 intron with splice donor and acceptor sites
    845..871     +  CDS            3xHA (fragment): three tandem HA epitope tags
    905..1468    +  CDS            KRAS: RASK_MELGA - Experimental evidence at protein level: Swiss-Prot protein existence level 1. Ras proteins bind GDP/GTP and possess intrinsic GTPase activity. Plays an important role in the regulation of cell proliferation. May play a role in promoting oncogenic events by inducing transcriptional silencing of tumor suppressor genes (TSGs). From Meleagris gallopavo (Wild turkey).
   1483..1617    -  polyA_signal   SV40 poly(A) signal: SV40 polyadenylation signal
   1752..1768    -  protein_bind   lac operator: The lac repressor binds to the lac operator to inhibit transcription in E. coli. This inhibition can be relieved by adding lactose or isopropyl-β-D-thiogalactopyranoside (IPTG). lac repressor encoded by lacI
   1776..1806    -  promoter       lac promoter: promoter for the E. coli lac operon
   1821..1842    -  protein_bind   CAP binding site: CAP binding activates transcription in the presence of cAMP. E. coli catabolite activator protein
   1855..1947    -  CDS            lacI (fragment): lac repressor; lacI; The lac repressor binds to the lac operator to inhibit transcription in E. coli. This inhibition can be relieved by adding lactose or isopropyl-β-D-thiogalactopyranoside (IPTG).
   2130..2718    -  rep_origin     ori: high-copy-number ColE1/pMB1/pBR322/pUC origin of replication
   2889..3749    -  CDS            AmpR: β-lactamase; bla; confers resistance to ampicillin, carbenicillin, and related antibiotics
   3750..3854    -  promoter       AmpR promoter: bla
   3949..3984    +  CDS            rop (fragment): Rop protein, which maintains plasmids at low copy number; rop
   4086..4185    +  misc_feature   bom (fragment): basis of mobility region from pBR322
   4191..15      -  CDS            lacZα (fragment) (across the origin): LacZα fragment of β-galactosidase; lacZ fragment
