[The description below was written by a language model from this plasmid's Addgene catalogue record and pLannotate feature annotations shown in this document.]
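Description:
pCMV-HA-KRAS is a 4,331 bp mammalian expression plasmid built on the pCMV-HA backbone, carrying the mouse Kras (Kirsten rat sarcoma viral oncogene) coding sequence. The 567 bp insert was cloned between SalI and NotI sites, both of which remain intact. In bacteria the plasmid replicates from a high-copy ColE1/pUC-type origin and is selected with ampicillin through the β-lactamase gene and its native promoter. The backbone also retains non-functional remnants of earlier cloning vectors: fragments of lacZα, lacI, rop and bom, along with a lac promoter/operator and CAP binding site. None of these contribute to mammalian expression. No mammalian selection marker appears in the feature table, so the record supports transient expression rather than drug-selected stable lines.

The expression cassette consists of the human cytomegalovirus immediate early enhancer and promoter, followed by a modified SV40 intron with splice donor and acceptor sites, which generally improves mRNA processing and expression. Downstream is a short HA epitope sequence; the annotation tool labels it a fragment of a 3xHA tag, but its length fits a single HA copy. It lies just upstream of the Kras open reading frame, giving an N-terminally HA-tagged protein. The annotation matched this coding sequence to a turkey KRAS protein, which reflects the strong conservation of Ras proteins, and the catalogue entry identifies the insert as mouse. An SV40 polyadenylation signal follows the insert. The construct gives strong constitutive expression of HA-tagged KRAS in mammalian cells, detectable or immunoprecipitable through the tag. It was deposited with a study of RAS/ERK pathway suppression during fetal Leydig cell differentiation.
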