Addgene plasmid #191134: pCMV-HA-KRAS
Purpose: expresses KRAS in mammalian cells
Depositing lab: Ken-ichirou Morohashi. Depositing organization: Kyushu University. Publication: Tmsb10 triggers fetal Leydig differentiation by suppressing the RAS/ERK pathway. Inoue M, Baba T, Takahashi F, Terao M, Yanai S, Shima Y, Saito D, Sugihara K, Miura T, Takada S, Suyama M, Ohkawa Y, Morohashi KI. Commun Biol. 2022 Sep 15;5(1):974. doi: 10.1038/s42003-022-03941-5. PubMed 36109592.
Backbone
  Vector backbone: pCMV-HA
  Backbone size w/o insert (bp): 3764
  Total vector size (bp): 4331
  Vector type: Mammalian Expression
Growth in bacteria
  Bacterial resistance: Ampicillin, 100 μg/mL
  Growth temperature: 37°C
  Growth strain: DH5alpha
  Copy number: Unknown
Gene/Insert
  Gene/Insert name: Kirsten rat sarcoma viral oncogene (alt name: Kras)
  Species: M. musculus (mouse)
  Insert size (bp): 567
  GenBank ID: NM_021284.7
  Entrez Gene: Kras (a.k.a. K-Ras, K-Ras 2, K-ras, Ki-ras, Kras-2, Kras2, c-K-ras, c-Ki-ras, p21B, ras)
  Cloning method: Restriction Enzyme; 5′ cloning site SalI (not destroyed); 3′ cloning site NotI (not destroyed)
  Sequencing primers: 5′ ACAGTCGACCATGACTGAGTATAAACTTGT; 3′ ACAGCGGCCGCTCACATAACTGTACACCTTG
Terms and licenses: Academic/Nonprofit Terms; Industry Terms: Not Available to Industry
How to cite: pCMV-HA-KRAS was a gift from Ken-ichirou Morohashi (Addgene plasmid # 191134 ; http://n2t.net/addgene:191134 ; RRID:Addgene_191134)
